>Addgene plasmid #73094 | GlycophorinB-CD4d3+4-bio | depositor full sequence | sequence record 134732 | GlycophorinB-CD4d3+4-bio sequence 6764 bps
GTCGACCTCCATCACGGCCTATAAGAGTGAGGGGGAGTCAGCGGAGTTCTCCTTCCCACTCAACCTTGGA
GAGGAAAGCCTGCAGGGAGAGTTGAGATGGAAGGCAGAGAAGGCTCCTTCTTCCCAGTCCTGGATCACCT
TCTCCCTAAAGAACCAAAAGGTGTCTGTGCAGAAGTCTACTAGCAACCCCAAGTTCCAGCTGTCCGAAAC
GCTCCCACTCACCCTTCAGATACCCCAGGTCTCCCTTCAGTTTGCTGGTTCTGGCAACCTGACCCTGACT
CTGGACAGAGGGATACTGTATCAGGAAGTGAACCTGGTGGTGATGAAAGTGACTCAGCCCGACAGCAACA
CTTTGACCTGTGAGGTGATGGGACCCACCTCACCCAAGATGAGACTGATCTTGAAGCAGGAGAATCAGGA
GGCCAGGGTCTCCAGGCAGGAGAAAGTGATTCAAGTGCAGGCCCCTGAAGCAGGGGTGTGGCAATGTCTA
CTGAGTGAAGGTGAAGAGGTCAAGATGGACTCCAAGATCCAGGTTTTATCCAAAGGGTTGAATTCCGGAT
CACTGCATCATATTCTGGATGCACAGAAAATGGTGTGGAATCATCGTTAAGTCTAGACACGTGATTAATT
AAGGATCCCCCGACCTCGACCTCTGGCTAATAAAGGAAATTTATTTTCATTGCAATAGTGTGTTGGAATT
TTTTGTGTCTCTCACTCGGAAGGACATATGGGAGGGCAAATCATTTGGTCGAGATCCCTCGGAGATCTCT
AGCTAGAGGATCGATCCCCGCCCCGGACGAACTAAACCTGACTACGACATCTCTGCCCCTTCTTCGCGGG
GCAGTGCATGTAATCCCTTCAGTTGGTTGGTACAACTTGCCAACTGGGCCCTGTTCCACATGTGACACGG
GGGGGGACCAAACACAAAGGGGTTCTCTGACTGTAGTTGACATCCTTATAAATGGATGTGCACATTTGCC
AACACTGAGTGGCTTTCATCCTGGAGCAGACTTTGCAGTCTGTGGACTGCAACACAACATTGCCTTTATG
TGTAACTCTTGGCTGAAGCTCTTACACCAATGCTGGGGGACATGTACCTCCCAGGGGCCCAGGAAGACTA
CGGGAGGCTACACCAACGTCAATCAGAGGGGCCTGTGTAGCTACCGATAAGCGGACCCTCAAGAGGGCAT
TAGCAATAGTGTTTATAAGGCCCCCTTGTTAACCCTAAACGGGTAGCATATGCTTCCCGGGTAGTAGTAT
ATACTATCCAGACTAACCCTAATTCAATAGCATATGTTACCCAACGGGAAGCATATGCTATCGAATTAGG
GTTAGTAAAAGGGTCCTAAGGAACAGCGATATCTCCCACCCCATGAGCTGTCACGGTTTTATTTACATGG
GGTCAGGATTCCACGAGGGTAGTGAACCATTTTAGTCACAAGGGCAGTGGCTGAAGATCAAGGAGCGGGC
AGTGAACTCTCCTGAATCTTCGCCTGCTTCTTCATTCTCCTTCGTTTAGCTAATAGAATAACTGCTGAGT
TGTGAACAGTAAGGTGTATGTGAGGTGCTCGAAAACAAGGTTTCAGGTGACGCCCCCAGAATAAAATTTG
GACGGGGGGTTCAGTGGTGGCATTGTGCTATGACACCAATATAACCCTCACAAACCCCTTGGGCAATAAA
TACTAGTGTAGGAATGAAACATTCTGAATATCTTTAACAATAGAAATCCATGGGGTGGGGACAAGCCGTA
AAGACTGGATGTCCATCTCACACGAATTTATGGCTATGGGCAACACATAATCCTAGTGCAATATGATACT
GGGGTTATTAAGATGTGTCCCAGGCAGGGACCAAGACAGGTGAACCATGTTGTTACACTCTATTTGTAAC
AAGGGGAAAGAGAGTGGACGCCGACAGCAGCGGACTCCACTGGTTGTCTCTAACACCCCCGAAAATTAAA
CGGGGCTCCACGCCAATGGGGCCCATAAACAAAGACAAGTGGCCACTCTTTTTTTTGAAATTGTGGAGTG
GGGGCACGCGTCAGCCCCCACACGCCGCCCTGCGGTTTTGGACTGTAAAATAAGGGTGTAATAACTTGGC
TGATTGTAACCCCGCTAACCACTGCGGTCAAACCACTTGCCCACAAAACCACTAATGGCACCCCGGGGAA
TACCTGCATAAGTAGGTGGGCGGGCCAAGATAGGGGCGCGATTGCTGCGATCTGGAGGACAAATTACACA
CACTTGCGCCTGAGCGCCAAGCACAGGGTTGTTGGTCCTCATATTCACGAGGTCGCTGAGAGCACGGTGG
GCTAATGTTGCCATGGGTAGCATATACTACCCAAATATCTGGATAGCATATGCTATCCTAATCTATATCT
GGGTAGCATAGGCTATCCTAATCTATATCTGGGTAGCATATGCTATCCTAATCTATATCTGGGTAGTATA
TGCTATCCTAATTTATATCTGGGTAGCATAGGCTATCCTAATCTATATCTGGGTAGCATATGCTATCCTA
ATCTATATCTGGGTAGTATATGCTATCCTAATCTGTATCCGGGTAGCATATGCTATCCTAATAGAGATTA
GGGTAGTATATGCTATCCTAATTTATATCTGGGTAGCATATACTACCCAAATATCTGGATAGCATATGCT
ATCCTAATCTATATCTGGGTAGCATATGCTATCCTAATCTATATCTGGGTAGCATAGGCTATCCTAATCT
ATATCTGGGTAGCATATGCTATCCTAATCTATATCTGGGTAGTATATGCTATCCTAATTTATATCTGGGT
AGCATAGGCTATCCTAATCTATATCTGGGTAGCATATGCTATCCTAATCTATATCTGGGTAGTATATGCT
ATCCTAATCTGTATCCGGGTAGCATATGCTATCCTCATGATAAGCTGTCAAACATGAGAATTTTCTTGAA
GACGAAAGGGCCTCGTGATACGCCTATTTTTATAGGTTAATGTCATGATAATAATGGTTTCTTAGACGTC
AGGTGGCACTTTTCGGGGAAATGTGCGCGGAACCCCTATTTGTTTATTTTTCTAAATACATTCAAATATG
TATCCGCTCATGAGACAATAACCCTGATAAATGCTTCAATAATATTGAAAAAGGAAGAGTATGAGTATTC
AACATTTCCGTGTCGCCCTTATTCCCTTTTTTGCGGCATTTTGCCTTCCTGTTTTTGCTCACCCAGAAAC
GCTGGTGAAAGTAAAAGATGCTGAAGATCAGTTGGGTGCACGAGTGGGTTACATCGAACTGGATCTCAAC
AGCGGTAAGATCCTTGAGAGTTTTCGCCCCGAAGAACGTTTTCCAATGATGAGCACTTTTAAAGTTCTGC
TATGTGGCGCGGTATTATCCCGTGTTGACGCCGGGCAAGAGCAACTCGGTCGCCGCATACACTATTCTCA
GAATGACTTGGTTGAGTACTCACCAGTCACAGAAAAGCATCTTACGGATGGCATGACAGTAAGAGAATTA
TGCAGTGCTGCCATAACCATGAGTGATAACACTGCGGCCAACTTACTTCTGACAACGATCGGAGGACCGA
AGGAGCTAACCGCTTTTTTGCACAACATGGGGGATCATGTAACTCGCCTTGATCGTTGGGAACCGGAGCT
GAATGAAGCCATACCAAACGACGAGCGTGACACCACGATGCCTGCAGCAATGGCAACAACGTTGCGCAAA
CTATTAACTGGCGAACTACTTACTCTAGCTTCCCGGCAACAATTAATAGACTGGATGGAGGCGGATAAAG
TTGCAGGACCACTTCTGCGCTCGGCCCTTCCGGCTGGCTGGTTTATTGCTGATAAATCTGGAGCCGGTGA
GCGTGGGTCTCGCGGTATCATTGCAGCACTGGGGCCAGATGGTAAGCCCTCCCGTATCGTAGTTATCTAC
ACGACGGGGAGTCAGGCAACTATGGATGAACGAAATAGACAGATCGCTGAGATAGGTGCCTCACTGATTA
AGCATTGGTAACTGTCAGACCAAGTTTACTCATATATACTTTAGATTGATTTAAAACTTCATTTTTAATT
TAAAAGGATCTAGGTGAAGATCCTTTTTGATAATCTCATGACCAAAATCCCTTAACGTGAGTTTTCGTTC
CACTGAGCGTCAGACCCCGTAGAAAAGATCAAAGGATCTTCTTGAGATCCTTTTTTTCTGCGCGTAATCT
GCTGCTTGCAAACAAAAAAACCACCGCTACCAGCGGTGGTTTGTTTGCCGGATCAAGAGCTACCAACTCT
TTTTCCGAAGGTAACTGGCTTCAGCAGAGCGCAGATACCAAATACTGTTCTTCTAGTGTAGCCGTAGTTA
GGCCACCACTTCAAGAACTCTGTAGCACCGCCTACATACCTCGCTCTGCTAATCCTGTTACCAGTGGCTG
CTGCCAGTGGCGATAAGTCGTGTCTTACCGGGTTGGACTCAAGACGATAGTTACCGGATAAGGCGCAGCG
GTCGGGCTGAACGGGGGGTTCGTGCACACAGCCCAGCTTGGAGCGAACGACCTACACCGAACTGAGATAC
CTACAGCGTGAGCTATGAGAAAGCGCCACGCTTCCCGAAGGGAGAAAGGCGGACAGGTATCCGGTAAGCG
GCAGGGTCGGAACAGGAGAGCGCACGAGGGAGCTTCCAGGGGGAAACGCCTGGTATCTTTATAGTCCTGT
CGGGTTTCGCCACCTCTGACTTGAGCGTCGATTTTTGTGATGCTCGTCAGGGGGGCGGAGCCTATGGAAA
AACGCCAGCAACGCGGCCTTTTTACGGTTCCTGGCCTTTTGCTGGCCTTTTGCTCACATGTTCTTTCCTG
CGTTATCCCCTGATTCTGTGGATAACCGTATTACCGCCTTTGAGTGAGCTGATACCGCTCGCCGCAGCCG
AACGACCGAGCGCAGCGAGTCAGTGAGCGAGGAAGCGGAAGAGCGCCCAATACGCAAACCGCCTCTCCCC
GCGCGTTGGCCGATTCATTAATGCAGCTGGCACGACAGGTTTCCCGACTGGAAAGCGGGCAGTGAGCGCA
ACGCAATTAATGTGAGTTAGCTCACTCATTAGGCACCCCAGGCTTTACACTTTATGCTTCCGGCTCGTAT
GTTGTGTGGAATTGTGAGCGGATAACAATTTCACACAGGAAACAGCTATGACCATGATTACGCCAAGCTC
TAGCTAGAGGTCGACCAATTCTCATGTTTGACAGCTTATCATCGCAGATCCGGGCAACGTTGTTGCCATT
GCTGCAGGCGCAGAACTGGTAGGTATGGAAGATCTATACATTGAATCAATATTGGCAATTAGCCATATTA
GTCATTGGTTATATAGCATAAATCAATATTGGCTATTGGCCATTGCATACGTTGTATCTATATCATAATA
TGTACATTTATATTGGCTCATGTCCAATATGACCGCCATGTTGACATTGATTATTGACTAGTTATTAATA
GTAATCAATTACGGGGTCATTAGTTCATAGCCCATATATGGAGTTCCGCGTTACATAACTTACGGTAAAT
GGCCCGCCTGGCTGACCGCCCAACGACCCCCGCCCATTGACGTCAATAATGACGTATGTTCCCATAGTAA
CGCCAATAGGGACTTTCCATTGACGTCAATGGGTGGAGTATTTACGGTAAACTGCCCACTTGGCAGTACA
TCAAGTGTATCATATGCCAAGTCCGCCCCCTATTGACGTCAATGACGGTAAATGGCCCGCCTGGCATTAT
GCCCAGTACATGACCTTACGGGACTTTCCTACTTGGCAGTACATCTACGTATTAGTCATCGCTATTACCA
TGGTGATGCGGTTTTGGCAGTACACCAATGGGCGTGGATAGCGGTTTGACTCACGGGGATTTCCAAGTCT
CCACCCCATTGACGTCAATGGGAGTTTGTTTTGGCACCAAAATCAACGGGACTTTCCAAAATGTCGTAAT
AACCCCGCCCCGTTGACGCAAATGGGCGGTAGGCGTGTACGGTGGGAGGTCTATATAAGCAGAGCTCGTT
TAGTGAACCGTCAGATCCTCACTCTCTTCCGCATCGCTGTCTGCGAGGGCCAGCTGTTGGGCTCGCGGTT
GAGGACAAACTCTTCGCGGTCTTTCCAGTACTCTTGGATCGGAAACCCGTCGGCCTCCGAACGGTACTCC
GCCACCGAGGGACCTGAGCGAGTCCGCATCGACCGGATCGGAAAACCTCTCGAGAAAGGCGTCTAACCAG
TCACAGTCGCAAGGTAGGCTGAGCACCGTGGCGGGCGGCAGCGGGTGGCGGTCGGGGTTGTTTCTGGCGG
AGGTGCTGCTGATGATGTAATTAAAGTAGGCGGTCTTGAGACGGCGGATGGTCGAGGTGAGGTGTGGCAG
GCTTGAGATCCAGCTGTTGGGGTGAGTACTCCCTCTCAAAAGCGGGCATTACTTCTGCGCTAAGATTGTC
AGTTTCCAAAAACGAGGAGGATTTGATATTCACCTGGCCCGATCTGGCCATACACTTGAGTGACAATGAC
ATCCACTTTGCCTTTCTCTCCACAGGTGTCCACTCCCAGGTCCAAGTTTAAACTGCGGCCGCCACCATGG
TCGGCAAGATCATCTTCGTGCTGCTGCTGTCCGAGATCGTGTCCATCAGCGCCCTGAGCACCACAGAGGT
GGCCATGCACACCAGCACCAGCAGCAGCGTGACCAAGAGCTACATCAGCAGCCAGACCAACGGCGAGACA
GGCCAGCTGGTGCACAGATTCACCGTGCCTGCCCCTGGCGCGCC
Features (pLannotate 1.2.2; 19 found; start..end, strand, type, name):
    659..714     +  polyA_signal   β-globin poly(A) signal: rabbit β-globin polyadenylation signal (Gil and Proudfoot, 1987)
   1228..2909    -  rep_origin     oriP (fragment): Epstein-Barr virus oriP replication origin (Yates et al., 2000)
   3036..3140    +  promoter       AmpR promoter: bla
   3141..4001    +  CDS            AmpR: β-lactamase; bla; confers resistance to ampicillin, carbenicillin, and related antibiotics
   4172..4760    +  rep_origin     ori: high-copy-number ColE1/pMB1/pBR322/pUC origin of replication
   4943..5035    +  CDS            lacI (fragment): lac repressor; lacI; The lac repressor binds to the lac operator to inhibit transcription in E. coli. This inhibition can be relieved by adding lactose or isopropyl-β-D-thiogalactopyranoside (IPTG).
   5048..5069    +  protein_bind   CAP binding site: CAP binding activates transcription in the presence of cAMP. E. coli catabolite activator protein
   5084..5114    +  promoter       lac promoter: promoter for the E. coli lac operon
   5122..5138    +  protein_bind   lac operator: The lac repressor binds to the lac operator to inhibit transcription in E. coli. This inhibition can be relieved by adding lactose or isopropyl-β-D-thiogalactopyranoside (IPTG). lac repressor encoded by lacI
   5208..5224    +  promoter       tet promoter (fragment): E. coli promoter for tetracycline efflux protein gene
   5234..5259    -  CDS            bla(M) (fragment): β-lactamase lacking the signal sequence; bla(M); allows cytosolic expression of β-lactamase
   5433..5812    +  enhancer       CMV enhancer: human cytomegalovirus immediate early enhancer
   5814..6013    +  promoter       CMV promoter: human cytomegalovirus (CMV) immediate early promoter
   6081..6119    +  misc_feature   Ad SA (fragment): adenovirus major late transcript splice acceptor (Friedrich and Soriano, 1991)
   6152..6361    -  CDS            PTP (fragment): TERM_ADE02 - Experimental evidence at protein level: Swiss-Prot protein existence level 1. Protein covalently bound to the viral DNA that acts as a primer for viral genomic replication by DNA strand displacement. Assembles on the viral origin of replication in an initiation complex with viral polymerase, DBP, host NFIA and host POU2F1/OCT1. During initiation, the polymerase covalently couples the first dCTP with Ser- 580 of pTP. The terminal protein stimulates the template activity over 20 fold compared to protein-free templates. Neo-synthesized viral genomes are linked to two preterminal prot
   6392..6481    +  intron         chimeric intron (fragment): chimera between introns from adenovirus and immunoglobulin heavy chain genes
   6500..6546    +  CDS            IgH signal sequence (fragment): signal sequence from the mouse immunoglobulin heavy chain variable region
   6577..6756    +  CDS            GYPB (fragment): GLPB_HUMAN - Also known as GPB. Experimental evidence at protein level: Swiss-Prot protein existence level 1. This protein is a minor sialoglycoprotein in erythrocyte membranes. From Homo sapiens (Human).
   6757..553     +  CDS            Cd4 (fragment) (across the origin): CD4_RAT - Experimental evidence at protein level: Swiss-Prot protein existence level 1. Integral membrane glycoprotein that plays an essential role in the immune response and serves multiple functions in responses against both external and internal offenses. In T-cells, functions primarily as a coreceptor for MHC class II molecule:peptide complex. The antigens presented by class II peptides are derived from extracellular proteins while class I peptides are derived from cytosolic proteins. Interacts simultaneously with the T-cell receptor (TCR) and the MHC class II presented by antigen presenti
