[The description below was written by a language model from this plasmid's Addgene catalogue record and pLannotate feature annotations shown in this document.]
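Description:
GlycophorinB-CD4d3+4-bio is a 6,764 bp mammalian expression plasmid built on the pTT3 backbone, one of a set of constructs made to produce human erythrocyte surface proteins as recombinant fusion proteins. It is propagated in E. coli through a high-copy ColE1/pUC-type origin and selected with ampicillin via the β-lactamase gene. The backbone also carries a fragment of the Epstein-Barr virus oriP. This element supports episomal maintenance in cells that supply EBNA1, which suits transient expression in such lines. Short lac, tet and bla remnants in the annotation appear to be backbone carry-over with no role in the payload.

Expression is driven by the human CMV immediate-early enhancer and promoter. These are followed by adenovirus-derived leader and splice elements and a chimeric intron fragment that promote efficient processing of the transcript; the antisense "PTP" hit in this region is most likely an annotation artefact of that adenoviral leader sequence. The annotated open reading frame begins with a fragment of a mouse immunoglobulin heavy chain signal sequence. It continues with a 180 bp fragment of human glycophorin B (GYPB), cloned between retained NotI and AscI sites, and runs directly into rat CD4 sequence, described in the record as domains 3 and 4. The catalogue also lists a C-terminal biotinylation peptide, though the feature table does not annotate it separately. A rabbit β-globin polyadenylation signal terminates the transcript.

The short GYPB fragment and the signal peptide are consistent with secretion of a tagged extracellular portion rather than the full membrane protein, although the record does not say so explicitly. The rat CD4 tag provides a common handle across the set, and the biotin acceptor peptide allows capture on streptavidin. The associated work used such proteins to screen for erythrocyte receptors involved in Plasmodium falciparum invasion.
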