Addgene plasmid #73094: GlycophorinB-CD4d3+4-bio
Purpose: EXPRESs plasmid for human erythrocyte surface proteins encoding GlycophorinB with rat CD4d3+4-bio
Depositing lab: Gavin Wright. Depositing organization: Wellcome Sanger Institute. Publication: Basigin is a receptor essential for erythrocyte invasion by Plasmodium falciparum. Crosnier C, Bustamante LY, Bartholdson SJ, Bei AK, Theron M, Uchikawa M, Mboup S, Ndir O, Kwiatkowski DP, Duraisingh MT, Rayner JC, Wright GJ. Nature. 2011 Nov 9;480(7378):534-7. doi: 10.1038/nature10606. PubMed 22080952.
Backbone
  Vector backbone: pTT3
  Backbone manufacturer: Yves Durocher, NRC
  Backbone size w/o insert (bp): 6000
  Total vector size (bp): 6764
  Vector type: Mammalian Expression
Growth in bacteria
  Bacterial resistance: Ampicillin, 100 μg/mL
  Growth temperature: 37°C
  Growth strain: DH5alpha
  Copy number: Unknown
Gene/Insert
  Gene/Insert name: Glycophorin B
  Species: H. sapiens (human)
  Entrez Gene: GYPB (a.k.a. CD235b, GPB, GYP, GYPA, MNS, PAS-3, SS)
  Promoter: CMV
  Tag / fusion protein: ratCD4d3+4 (C terminal on insert); biotinylation peptide (C terminal on insert)
  Cloning method: Restriction Enzyme; 5′ cloning site NotI (not destroyed); 3′ cloning site AscI (not destroyed)
  Sequencing primers: 5′ CMW fwd
Resource information
  A portion of this plasmid was derived from a plasmid made by: pTT3 was obtained from Yves Durocher, National Research Council of Canada-Biotechnology Research Institute
Terms and licenses: Academic/Nonprofit Terms; Industry Terms: Not Available to Industry
How to cite: GlycophorinB-CD4d3+4-bio was a gift from Gavin Wright (Addgene plasmid # 73094 ; http://n2t.net/addgene:73094 ; RRID:Addgene_73094)
