>Addgene plasmid #73094 | GlycophorinB-CD4d3+4-bio | addgene partial sequence | sequence record 140336 | rb_glob_PA_term-R 5'-CCCATATGTCCTTCCGAGTG-3'
AATTTCCTTTATTAGCCAGAGGTCGAGGTCGGGGGATCCTTAATTAATCACGTGTCTAGACTTAACGATG
ATTCCACACCATTTTCTGTGCATCCAGAATATGATGCAGTGATCCGGAATTCAACCCTTTGGATAAAACC
TGGATCTTGGAGTCCATCTTGACCTCTTCACCTTCACTCAGTAGACATTGCCACACCCCTGCTTCAGGGG
CCTGCACTTGAATCACTTTCTCCTGCCTGGAGACCCTGGCCTCCTGATTCTCCTGCTTCAAGATCAGTCT
CATCTTGGGTGAGGTGGGTCCCATCACCTCACAGGTCAAAGTGTTGCTGTCGGGCTGAGTCACTTTCATC
ACCACCAGGTTCACTTCCTGATACAGTATCCCTCTGTCCAGAGTCAGGGTCAGGTTGCCAGAACCAGCAA
ACTGAAGGGAGACCTGGGGTATCTGAAGGGTGAGTGGGAGCGTTTCGGACAGCTGGAACTTGGGGTTGCT
AGTAGACTTCTGCACAGACACCTTTTGGTTCTTTAGGGAGAAGGTGATCCAGGACTGGGAAGAAGGAGCC
TTCTCTGCCTTCCATCTCAACTCTCCCTGCAGGCTTTCCTCTCCAAGGTTGAGTGGGAAGGAGAACTCCG
CTGACTCCCCCTCACTCTTATAGGCCGTGATGGAGGTCGACGGCGCGCCAGGGGCAGGCACGGTGAATCT
GTGCACCAGCTGGCCTGTCTCGCCGTTGGTCTGGCTGCTGATGTAGCTCTTGGTCACGCTGCTGCTGGTG
CTGGTGTGCATGGCCACCTCTGTGGTGCTCAGGGCGCTGATGGACACGATCTCGGACAGCAGCAGCACGA
